>Addgene plasmid #231067 | pTE5452 | addgene full sequence | sequence record 462976 | Addgene NGS Result
AGACTGCGGCCGCGATTATCAAAAAGGATCTTCACCTAGATCCTTTTAAATTAAAAATGAAGTTTTAAAT
CAATCTAAAGTATATATGAGTAAACTTGGTCTGACAGTTACCAATGCTTAATCAGTGAGGCACCTATCTC
AGCGATCTGTCTATTTCGTTCATCCATAGTTGCCTGACTCCCCGTCGTGTAGATAACTACGATACGGGAG
GGCTTACCATCTGGCCCCAGTGCTGCAATGATACCGCGGGACCCACGCTCACCGGCTCCAGATTTATCAG
CAATAAACCAGCCAGCCGGAAGGGCCGAGCGCAGAAGTGGTCCTGCAACTTTATCCGCCTCCATCCAGTC
TATTAATTGTTGCCGGGAAGCTAGAGTAAGTAGTTCGCCAGTTAATAGTTTGCGCAACGTTGTTGCCATT
GCTACAGGCATCGTGGTGTCACGCTCGTCGTTTGGTATGGCTTCATTCAGCTCCGGTTCCCAACGATCAA
GGCGAGTTACATGATCCCCCATGTTGTGCAAAAAAGCGGTTAGCTCCTTCGGTCCTCCGATCGTTGTCAG
AAGTAAGTTGGCCGCAGTGTTATCACTCATGGTTATGGCAGCACTGCATAATTCTCTTACTGTCATGCCA
TCCGTAAGATGCTTTTCTGTGACTGGTGAGTACTCAACCAAGTCATTCTGAGAATAGTGTATGCGGCGAC
CGAGTTGCTCTTGCCCGGCGTCAATACGGGATAATACCGCGCCACATAGCAGAACTTTAAAAGTGCTCAT
CATTGGAAAACGTTCTTCGGGGCGAAAACTCTCAAGGATCTTACCGCTGTTGAGATCCAGTTCGATGTAA
CCCACTCGTGCACCCAACTGATCTTCAGCATCTTTTACTTTCACCAGCGTTTCTGGGTGAGCAAAAACAG
GAAGGCAAAATGCCGCAAAAAAGGGAATAAGGGCGACACGGAAATGTTGAATACTCATACTCTTCCTTTT
TCAATATTATTGAAGCATTTATCAGGGTTATTGTCTCATGAGCGGATACATATTTGAATGTATTTAGAAA
AATAAACAAATAGGGGTTCCGCGCACATTTCCCCGAAAAGTGCCACCTGTCATGACCAAAATCCCTTAAC
GTGAGTTTTCGTTCCACTGAGCGTCAGACCCCGTAGAAAAGATCAAAGGATCTTCTTGAGATCCTTTTTT
TCTGCGCGTAATCTGCTGCTTGCAAACAAAAAAACCACCGCTACCAGCGGTGGTTTGTTTGCCGGATCAA
GAGCTACCAACTCTTTTTCCGAAGGTAACTGGCTTCAGCAGAGCGCAGATACCAAATACTGTTCTTCTAG
TGTAGCCGTAGTTAGGCCACCACTTCAAGAACTCTGTAGCACCGCCTACATACCTCGCTCTGCTAATCCT
GTTACCAGTGGCTGCTGCCAGTGGCGATAAGTCGTGTCTTACCGGGTTGGACTCAAGACGATAGTTACCG
GATAAGGCGCAGCGGTCGGGCTGAACGGGGGGTTCGTGCACACAGCCCAGCTTGGAGCGAACGACCTACA
CCGAACTGAGATACCTACAGCGTGAGCTATGAGAAAGCGCCACGCTTCCCGAAGGGAGAAAGGCGGACAG
GTATCCGGTAAGCGGCAGGGTCGGAACAGGAGAGCGCACGAGGGAGCTTCCAGGGGGAAACGCCTGGTAT
CTTTATAGTCCTGTCGGGTTTCGCCACCTCTGACTTGAGCGTCGATTTTTGTGATGCTCGTCAGGGGGGC
GGAGCCTATGGAAAAACGCCAGCAACGCGGCCTTTTTACGGTTCCTGGCCTTTTGCTGGCCTTTTGCTCA
CATGTTCTTTCCTGCGTTATCCCCTGATTCTGTGGATAACCGTGCGGCCGCAACACGTCTCGTACTGGAG
TAATACGACTCACTATAGGGATCCCTATCAGTGATAGAGATACTAGAGATTAAAGAGGAGAATAATCAAT
GGGCCATCATCATCATCATCATCATCATCATCACAGCAGCGGCCATATCGAAGGTCGTCATGGCTCTCGA
ATGCCGCGTAAAATGTACAGCTGCGATTTTGAAACGACGACGAAAGTTGAAGATTGCCGTGTCTGGGCCT
ATGGTTATATGAACATCGAAGACCATTCAGAATATAAAATTGGCAACTCGCTGGATGAATTTATGGCGTG
GGTGCTGAAAGTTCAGGCCGACCTGTACTTCCACAATCTGAAATTTGATGGTGCGTTCATTATCAACTGG
CTGGAACGTAATGGCTTTAAATGGAGCGCCGATGGTCTGCCGAACACCTATAATACGATTATCTCTCGTA
TGGGCCAATGGTATATGATTGATATCTGCCTGGGCTACAAAGGTAAACGCAAAATTCATACCGTGATCTA
TGACAGCCTGAAAAAACTGCCGTTTCCGGTGAAGAAAATTGCGAAAGATTTCAAACTGACCGTCCTGAAA
GGCGATATTGACTATCACAAAGAACGTCCGGTTGGTTACAAAATCACGCCGGAAGAATATGCGTACATTA
AAAACGATATCCAGATTATCGCAGAAGCTCTGCTGATTCAGTTTAAACAAGGCCTGGATCGCATGACCGC
CGGCAGTGACTCCCTGAAAGGTTTCAAAGATATCATCACCACGAAAAAATTTAAGAAAGTGTTCCCGACC
CTGAGCCTGGGTCTGGATAAAGAAGTTCGTTATGCATACCGCGGCGGTTTTACGTGGCTGAACGACCGTT
TCAAAGAAAAAGAAATTGGCGAGGGTATGGTCTTTGAAGTGAATAGTCTGTATCCGGCTCAGATGTACTC
CCGCCTGCTGCCGTATGGCGAACCGATCGTTTTCGAGGGTAAATATGTCTGGGATGAAGACTACCCGCTG
CATATTCAGCACATCCGTTGTGAATTTGAACTGAAAGAAGGCTATATTCCGACCATTCAAATCAAACGTA
GCCGCTTCTATAAGGGTAACGAATACCTGAAAAGCTCTGGCGGTGAAATCGCAGACCTGTGGCTGAGTAA
CGTCGATCTGGAACTGATGAAAGAACATTACGATCTGTACAACGTTGAATACATCTCCGGCCTGAAATTT
AAAGCCACCACGGGTCTGTTTAAAGATTTCATTGACAAATGGACCTACATCAAAACCACGTCTGAAGGTG
CAATCAAACAGCTGGCTAAACTGATGCTGAACAGCCTGTATGGCAAATTTGCATCTAATCCGGATGTTAC
CGGTAAAGTCCCGTACCTGAAAGAAAATGGCGCTCTGGGTTTTCGCCTGGGCGAAGAAGAAACCAAAGAT
CCGGTGTATACGCCGATGGGTGTTTTCATTACCGCGTGGGCACGTTACACCACCATCACCGCCGCACAAG
CGTGCTATGACCGCATTATCTACTGTGATACCGACTCAATTCATCTGACCGGCACGGAAATCCCGGATGT
GATTAAAGATATCGTTGACCCGAAAAAACTGGGTTATTGGGCACACGAATCGACCTTTAAACGTGCTAAA
TACCTGCGCCAGAAAACGTACATCCAAGACATCTACATGAAAGAAGTCGATGGCAAACTGGTGGAAGGTT
CACCGGATGACTATACCGACATTAAATTTTCGGTGAAATGCGCCGGCATGACCGATAAAATTAAGAAAGA
AGTGACGTTCGAAAATTTCAAAGTGGGTTTCAGTCGCAAAATGAAACCGAAACCGGTCCAAGTTCCGGGC
GGCGTTGTGCTGGTCGATGACACCTTCACGATCAAATAAGCTTAATAGCATAACCCCTTGGGGCCTCTAA
ACGGGTCTTGAGGGGTTTTTTGCGCTAGACGGAGACG
Features (pLannotate 1.2.2; 8 found; start..end, strand, type, name):
    108..968     -  CDS            AmpR: β-lactamase; bla; confers resistance to ampicillin, carbenicillin, and related antibiotics
    969..1073    -  promoter       AmpR promoter: bla
   1176..1764    +  rep_origin     ori: high-copy-number ColE1/pMB1/pBR322/pUC origin of replication
   1891..1909    +  promoter       T7 promoter: promoter for bacteriophage T7 RNA polymerase
   1911..1934    +  promoter       PLtetO-1 promoter (fragment): modified phage lambda PL promoter with tet operator sites (Lutz and Bujard, 1997)
   1965..1982    +  CDS            capTEV™ (fragment): composite tag for in vivo biotinylation, TEV protease cleavage, and 6xHis tagging
   2031..3746    +  CDS            2: DPOL_BPPH2 - Experimental evidence at protein level: Swiss-Prot protein existence level 1. Polymerase responsible for protein-primed viral DNA replication by strand displacement with high processivity and fidelity (PubMed:3863101) (PubMed:2498321). To start replication, the DNA polymerase forms a heterodimer with a free primer terminal protein (TP), recognizes the replication origins at both 5' ends of the linear chromosome, and initiates replication using as primer the OH-group of Ser-232 of the TP (PubMed:22210885). This polymerase possesses three enzymatic activities: DNA synthesis (polymer
   3756..3802    +  terminator     T7 terminator: transcription terminator for bacteriophage T7 RNA polymerase
