[The description below was written by a language model from this plasmid's Addgene catalogue record and pLannotate feature annotations shown in this document.]
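Description:
pTE5452 is a small (about 3.8 kb) bacterial expression plasmid assembled by Golden Gate cloning in the pME_Cp_0_7-8_001 backbone. It is propagated in E. coli through a high-copy ColE1/pUC-type origin of replication and selected with ampicillin via a β-lactamase gene driven by its native bla promoter. These maintenance elements lie upstream of a single expression cassette that makes up the rest of the plasmid.

The cassette places a T7 promoter directly next to a tet operator sequence (annotated as a fragment of PLtetO-1), giving a hybrid PT7-tetO promoter. Transcription therefore depends on T7 RNA polymerase and can in principle be repressed by TetR binding at the operator. The record names B0035 as the ribosome binding site. This is followed by an N-terminal 10xHis tag; the automated annotation picked up only a short histidine stretch, labelled as a capTEV fragment. The tag is fused to the bacteriophage phi29 DNA polymerase gene (gene 2, p2), and the unit ends in a T7 terminator. Phi29 DNA polymerase is a highly processive, strand-displacing enzyme that carries out protein-primed replication of the linear phage genome.

The catalogue calls this version "dead" or inactive, although built on the wild-type polymerase sequence. The record does not state which change abolishes activity. The associated work concerns genetically encoded control of DNA replication coupled to in vitro transcription-translation. In that context the plasmid most plausibly serves as a negative-control counterpart to an active tetO-regulated polymerase reporter in cell-free reactions, though the record does not spell out this role.
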