Addgene plasmid #231067: pTE5452
Purpose: Inactive tetO-10xHis-phi29 DNA polymerase wild-type reporter: PT7-tetO-B0035-10xHis-p2 dead-T7 terminator, AmpR
Depositing lab: Tobias Erb. Depositing organization: Max Planck Institute for Terrestrial Microbiology. Publication: Genetically encoded control of in vitro transcription-translation coupled DNA replication. Barthel S, Hoffmann-Becking M, Karimov IG, Erb TJ. bioRxiv 2025.07.08.663768; doi: 10.1101/2025.07.08.663768.
Backbone
  Vector backbone: pME_Cp_0_7-8_001
  Vector type: Bacterial Expression
Growth in bacteria
  Bacterial resistance: Ampicillin, 100 μg/mL
  Growth temperature: 37°C
  Growth strain: DH5alpha
  Copy number: Unknown
Gene/Insert
  Gene/Insert name: PT7-tetO-B0035-10xHis-phi29 DNAP dead-T7term
  Promoter: PT7-tetO
  Cloning method: Golden Gate
  Sequencing primers: 5′ CGGTTCCTGGCCTTTTGC; 3′ GATAGGTGCCTCACTGATTAAGC
Terms and licenses: Academic/Nonprofit Terms; Industry Terms: Not Available to Industry
Depositor comments: Please visit https://doi.org/10.1101/2025.07.08.663768 bioRxiv preprint.
How to cite: pTE5452 was a gift from Tobias Erb (Addgene plasmid # 231067 ; http://n2t.net/addgene:231067 ; RRID:Addgene_231067)
